Addgene plasmid #26688: HCMV UL97 KD
Depositing lab: Robert Kalejta. Depositing organization: University of Wisconsin, Madison. Publication: Cyclin-dependent kinase-like function is shared by the beta- and gamma- subset of the conserved herpesvirus protein kinases. Kuny CV, Chinchilla K, Culbertson MR, Kalejta RF. PLoS Pathog. 2010 . 6(9):. 10.1371/journal.ppat.1001092 PubMed 20838604.
Backbone
  Vector backbone: pCGN
  Backbone size w/o insert (bp): 5000
  Vector type: Mammalian Expression
Growth in bacteria
  Bacterial resistance: Ampicillin, 100 μg/mL
  Growth temperature: 37°C
  Growth strain: DH5alpha
  Copy number: High Copy
Gene/Insert
  Gene/Insert name: UL97
  Species: Human Cytomegalovirus (HHV-5)
  Mutation: Kinase Deficient Mutant Lys 355 mutated to Met
  Entrez Gene: UL97
  Tag / fusion protein: HA (N terminal on backbone)
  Cloning method: Restriction Enzyme; 5′ cloning site XbaI (not destroyed); 3′ cloning site KpnI (not destroyed)
  Sequencing primers: 5′ CMV-F; 3′ Bglob-pA-R
Terms and licenses: Academic/Nonprofit Terms; Industry Terms: Not Available to Industry
Depositor comments: UL97 Accession No.: X17403 The UL97 sequence is as it is on PubMed; it was cloned into pCGN with XbaI/KpnI, but there is an addition of the following sites (in order) after the stop codon: EcoRI, EcoRV, HindIII, Bsp106I,/ClaI, HincII/AccI/SalI, XhoI, Apa/EcoO109I, DraII.
How to cite: HCMV UL97 KD was a gift from Robert Kalejta (Addgene plasmid # 26688 ; http://n2t.net/addgene:26688 ; RRID:Addgene_26688)
