[The description below was written by a language model from this plasmid's Addgene catalogue record.]
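Description:
HCMV UL97 KD is a mammalian expression plasmid built on the pCGN backbone (about 5 kb without insert) that encodes a kinase-deficient form of the UL97 protein kinase from human cytomegalovirus (HHV-5). It is maintained in E. coli as a high-copy plasmid under ampicillin selection. The record does not explicitly name the promoter or polyadenylation signal. However, the listed sequencing primers (a CMV forward primer and a beta-globin polyA reverse primer) suggest that the insert lies between a CMV promoter and a beta-globin polyadenylation region. No mammalian selection marker is recorded, and no feature table is provided, so other backbone elements cannot be confirmed.

The UL97 open reading frame was inserted between XbaI and KpnI sites, both of which were retained, placing it in frame with an N-terminal HA epitope tag supplied by the backbone. The tag allows the protein to be detected or immunoprecipitated with anti-HA antibodies. The insert carries a lysine-to-methionine substitution at residue 355, which the depositor describes as rendering the kinase deficient. Apart from this mutation, the coding sequence is stated to match the published HCMV reference. A short run of additional restriction sites carried over from cloning follows the stop codon.

The associated publication examines cyclin-dependent kinase-like activity shared among the conserved herpesvirus protein kinases. In that context, this construct most plausibly serves as a catalytically inactive control for wild-type UL97 in transfected mammalian cells, helping distinguish effects that depend on kinase activity from those that do not.
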