>Addgene plasmid #26688 | HCMV UL97 KD | addgene partial sequence | sequence record 32927 | 26688 with hUL97-R (5' cttccactggtcgtgatgaa 3')
GACGGCGGCTGCTGTTGCTCGCCAGCGGCGCGCGTGCGGATCAGGCCCGACATCCAGACCGTGAGCACCG
TCTCGCTGTGCTTCCTGGCCACCATGACCACGCGATAGCGATCGAGCGGCCAGACCTCGCCGAAGGAGCC
CTGGCCCAGGCGGTAGCTCTCGTCGCTCATGTCCACGGCATAACAAATCTTGTGGCAAAAATCGTCCTCT
TTGGGCACGTAGACCAGCAGGTAGGAGATAGAGAGCTCGCAGAGCTCGGGATGCGTAAGGCGCAAGAACA
TACGCGGGTCGCACGTAAGGCCGCGGATGGACGTGGTGATGATCTGGTCGTTGGAACAGGTGCAATGCAC
GTCGTCGTGTGACGTGGAGTCGGCCTCCACCGCCGTGGCGGATTCCTCCCCGGAACTACCGCTGAGCGGC
TGCGGAATGCGGCCCGGGCCCGATGCCACGGCGCTGTCCTGACTTTCCGCGCGCAGCTCCACGTCGTTTT
CTTCGAGCACCGCGTCCACACCGCCCACACGACGTCGGCACAGCGGGGTGCGGGCCAGCGACACCAAACG
GCGGACGCAACGGGCGTTTGCGTCCACCGCGGACGCCGCTCACGCTGTCCGAGGGGTCGCTGCCGCCGGT
GAAGAGAGCGCGGCGTACGCTGGTCACGTCGCCCGTCGCGATCGTACTCGAACGACCACATGGCCGAA
