>Addgene plasmid #26688 | HCMV UL97 KD | addgene partial sequence | sequence record 32928 | 26688 with CMV-F
CTGTTAGTGAACCGTCAGATCGCCTGGAGACGCCATCCACGCTGTTTTGACCTCCATAGAAGACACCGGG
ACCGATCCAGCCTCCGGGGGATCTTGGTGGCGTGAAACTCCCGCACCTCTTCGGCCAGCGCCTTGTAGAA
GCGCGTATGGCTTCTAGCTATCCTTATGACGTGCCTGACTATGCCAGCCTGGGAGGACCTTCTAGAATGT
CCTCCGCACTTCGGTCTCGGGCTCGCTCGGCCTCGCTCGGAACGACGACTCAGGGCTGGGATCCGCCGCC
ATTGCGTCGTCCCAGCAGGGCGCGCCGGCGCCAGTGGATGCGCGAAGCTGCGCAGGCCGCCGCTCAAGCC
GCGGTGCAGGCCGCGCAGGCCGCCGCCGCTCAGGTCGCCCAGGCTCACGTTGATGAAAACGAGGTCGTGG
ATCTGATGGCCGACGAGGCCGGCGGCGGCGTCACCACTTTGACCACCCTGAGTTCCGTCAGCACAACCAC
CGTGCTTGGACACGCGACTTTTTCCGCATGCGTTCGAAGTGACGTGATGCGTGACGGAGAAAAAGAGGAC
GCGGCTTCGGACAAGGAGAACCTGCGTCGGCCCGTAGTGCCGTCCACGTCGTCTCGCGGCAGCGCCGCCA
GCGGCGACGGTTACCACGGCTTGCGCTGCCGCGAAACTTCGGCCATGTGGTCGTTCGAGTACGATCGCGA
CGGCGACGTGACCAGCGTACGCCGCGCTCTCTTCACCGGCGGCAGCGACCCCTCGGACAGCGTGAGCGGC
GTCCGCGGTGGACGCAAACGCCCGTTGCGTCCGCCGTTGGTGTCGCTGGCCCGCACCCCGCTGTGCCGAC
GTCGTGTGGGCGGTGTGGACGCGGTGCTCGAAGA
