>Addgene plasmid #26688 | HCMV UL97 KD | addgene partial sequence | sequence record 32929 | 26688 with Bglob-pA-R
CGGGCTGGCCCCCGCCCCACCTTCTGATAGGCAGCCTGCACCTGAGGAGTGAATTCTTTNCCTAAATGAT
GAGACAGCACAACAACCAGCACGTTGCCCAGGAGCTGTAGGAAAGAGAAGAAGGCATGAACATGGTTAGC
AGAGGGGCCCGGTTTGGACTCAGAGTATTTTATCCTCATCTCAAACAGTGTATATCATTGTAACCATAAA
GAGAAAGGCAGGATGATGACCAGGGTGTAGTTGTTTCTACCAATAAGAATATTTCCACGCCAGCCAGAAT
TTATATGCAGAAATATTCTACCTTATCATTTAATTATAACAATTGTTCTCTAAAACTGTGCTGAAGTACA
ATATAATATACCCTGATTGCCTTGAAAAAAAAGTGATTAGAGAAAGTACTTACAATCTGACAAATAAACA
AAAGTGAATTTAAAAATTCGTTACAAATGCAAGCTAAAGTTTAACGAAAAAGTTACAGAAAATGAAAAGA
AAATAAGAGGAGACAATGGTTGTCAACAGAGTAGAAAGTGAAAGAAACAAAATTATCATGAGGGTCCATG
GTGATACAAGGGACATCTTCCCATTCTAAACAACACCCTGAAAACTTTGCCCCCTCCATATAACATGAAT
TTTACAATAGCGAAAAAGAAAGAACAATCAAGGGTCCCCAAACTCACCCTGAAGTTCTCAGGATCCCCGG
GTACCGGGCCCCCCCTCGAGGTCGACGGTATCGATAAGCTTGATATCCACTGTGGAATTCGCCCTTCTGG
GTCCTTACTCGGGGGAACAGTTGGCGGCAGTCACCGTCCAAGGTCCTCCTCGCAGATTATGCTGGTGGTG
CGCCGAAAGGCGTTATATAAATACAGCCCCGTCGCNCCGTGGCCAACAGAC
